Addgene plasmid #191089: pEY96
Purpose: gpa-3 fluorescent neural reporter driving nuclear mNeptune2.5 expression (refer to NeuroPAL paper for expression)
Depositing lab: Oliver Hobert & Eviatar Yemini. Depositing organization: Columbia University. Publication: NeuroPAL: A Multicolor Atlas for Whole-Brain Neuronal Identification in C. elegans. Yemini E, Lin A, Nejatbakhsh A, Varol E, Sun R, Mena GE, Samuel ADT, Paninski L, Venkatachalam V, Hobert O. Cell. 2021 Jan 7;184(1):272-288.e11. doi: 10.1016/j.cell.2020.12.012. Epub 2020 Dec 29. PubMed 33378642.
Backbone
  Vector backbone: pPD95.62
  Vector type: Worm Expression
Growth in bacteria
  Bacterial resistance: Ampicillin, 100 μg/mL
  Growth temperature: 37°C
  Growth strain: DH5alpha
  Copy number: Unknown
Gene/Insert
  Gene/Insert name: gpa-3
  Species: C. elegans (nematode)
  Mutation: None
  Entrez Gene: gpa-3 (a.k.a. E02C12.5)
  Cloning method: Gibson Cloning
Terms and licenses: Academic/Nonprofit Terms; Industry Terms: Not Available to Industry
How to cite: pEY96 was a gift from Oliver Hobert & Eviatar Yemini (Addgene plasmid # 191089 ; http://n2t.net/addgene:191089 ; RRID:Addgene_191089)
