[The description below was written by a language model from this plasmid's Addgene catalogue record and pLannotate feature annotations shown in this document.]
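Description:
pEY96 is a C. elegans expression plasmid built on the pPD95.62 backbone, a Fire-lab-style worm reporter vector, and assembled by Gibson cloning. It is propagated in E. coli using a high-copy ColE1/pUC-type origin of replication and selected with ampicillin through the AmpR (β-lactamase) gene and its native promoter. The sequenced record is about 6.6 kb. It also shows typical pUC-derived remnants that have no role in the worm: a lac promoter, operator and CAP binding site, and small fragments of lacZα, lacI, rop, bom and the multiple cloning site.

The payload is a transcriptional reporter in which regulatory sequence from the C. elegans gpa-3 gene, which encodes a G-protein alpha subunit, drives mNeptune2.5, a monomeric far-red fluorescent protein derived from Entacmaea quadricolor. The gpa-3 sequence is not annotated in the feature table, but the largely unannotated region upstream of the fluorophore is presumably where it lies. The catalogue entry states that the reporter is nuclear. No nuclear localization signal is annotated as such. A short match to worm-optimized GFP directly upstream of the mNeptune2.5 coding sequence probably reflects leader sequence carried over from the parental vector. The brief aex-5, gene 7 terminator and similar fragment hits are likely incidental matches, and the 3' UTR is not identified in the record.

The plasmid is one of the reporter components associated with NeuroPAL, a multicolor atlas for identifying neurons across the whole C. elegans nervous system. There, defined promoters driving spectrally distinct fluorophores give each neuron a characteristic color code. The record defers to that publication for the specific cells labeled by the gpa-3 reporter.
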