Features (pLannotate 1.2.2; 15 found; start..end, strand, type, name):
    152..169     -  misc_feature   MCS (fragment): pUC18/19 multiple cloning site
    912..928     +  terminator     gene 7 terminator (fragment): transcription terminator for octopine-type Ti plasmid gene 7
   2206..2224    -  CDS            lacZα (fragment): LacZα fragment of β-galactosidase; lacZ fragment
   2379..2429    +  CDS            mEGFP (fragment): monomeric enhanced GFP, optimized with synthetic introns for expression in C. elegans
   2436..3266    +  CDS            mNeptune2.5: mNeptune2.5 is a basic (constitutively fluorescent) red fluorescent protein published in 2014, derived from Entacmaea quadricolor. It is reported to be a rapidly-maturing monomer with moderate acid sensitivity.
   3863..4015    +  CDS            aex-5 (fragment): AEX5_CAEEL - Also known as kpc-3 From Caenorhabditis elegans.
   4143..4178    +  CDS            rop (fragment): Rop protein, which maintains plasmids at low copy number; rop
   4280..4379    +  misc_feature   bom (fragment): basis of mobility region from pBR322
   4477..4581    +  promoter       AmpR promoter: bla
   4582..5442    +  CDS            AmpR: β-lactamase; bla; confers resistance to ampicillin, carbenicillin, and related antibiotics
   5613..6201    +  rep_origin     ori: high-copy-number ColE1/pMB1/pBR322/pUC origin of replication
   6384..6476    +  CDS            lacI (fragment): lac repressor; lacI; The lac repressor binds to the lac operator to inhibit transcription in E. coli. This inhibition can be relieved by adding lactose or isopropyl-β-D-thiogalactopyranoside (IPTG).
   6489..6510    +  protein_bind   CAP binding site: CAP binding activates transcription in the presence of cAMP. E. coli catabolite activator protein
   6525..6555    +  promoter       lac promoter: promoter for the E. coli lac operon
   6563..6579    +  protein_bind   lac operator: The lac repressor binds to the lac operator to inhibit transcription in E. coli. This inhibition can be relieved by adding lactose or isopropyl-β-D-thiogalactopyranoside (IPTG). lac repressor encoded by lacI
>Addgene plasmid #191089 | pEY96 | addgene full sequence | sequence record 376428 | Addgene NGS Result
TCACACAGGAAACAGCTATGACCATGATTACGCCAAGCTGTAAGTTTAAACATGATCTTACTAACTAACT
ATTCTCATTTAAATTTTCAGAGCTTAAAAATGGCTGAAATCACTCACAACGATGGATACGCTAACAACTT
GGAAATGAAATAAGCTTGCATGCCTGCAGATACACTCACACACACGCACCGGTGAGCTCTCACTTCACTG
ATTTGCACCTGTTATTTTCCGATGACAACGACACCATGCGCCCATGATTTTCAGAATTATGTGTAGCTGA
AGGGAGCCATTTTTAACCAATTTCGTTGTTATTTCATTTTTTGTGATTTGATTTTTACGATATTCTTATG
GCGGTTGAGAAAAAGAAAATTTAAATTTGGTGGCAAGTAAATGGGTTTTTAGATTTATTCATTTGAACTC
AAATAGATAAAATTAATGAAAATGCTGACAAATACAAATTCATAATCAATGTGTGTTAGTTTTGAAATTT
GTGAAAAACATAGTTGTCAAGGATATTTGTAAACTTTCTAACAAACTTTTCCGTCGAGTTGTATAATCCC
TGGCAGATGATTTTTTTTTTGTAAAACCCCATCAAAATTACTTGCAAACTTAGAAATTTGGGGAAATACA
TGTGATTTCCCCCGAAGACATTTGATTTGGGACACATTGCGAAAACTCACGTAAATACTAACTTTTTCGT
TGTTTTTTTTAAGAAACAAAACAGTTTTTAGAACTTCCTTACAAGTATTTATTCTAGTTGTCTAAAAACA
TTTTTTTGAAAAACAAAACTTTTTTTGTTATTTTGAAAAGTTTCAATATCTAATTACCCAGTGGAGACTA
GAAAATTCATCATTAAAATAAGTCATGTTCATCTTTTTTAAAGTAATATTTAAGTATTTTTCAAATTTTG
AATTTTATCAATAAATATCGATCACAAACCTCATTTTTGCATTTCTAAAAGTTAGCGTTTCTAAAAGTAA
ATGCCGTGGGATATTAAGAATCTTAACACTCTCGCCAACTACAGCTCTATCCTTCCTTGACTACTAAACT
AGAACTTTCCGTCACTTGACGCCTCCTGAAATTTTATTTTGCAAATAGATGTTTGCACTTTTCGTACTGA
CCACTCTGACCTCAATGATCGTAGACGAGGTGATTTCTGATATTATATGTTCATATTGAGAAACTTGGTT
CAATGTTCAATTACAATTTTTAGAATCTAACTAATTAGACAAATTTGAAATTTCCCAATCGCACAGATTT
TGGTGGGTTGTATCAACCGTCGTAATTTTCACTACAAAAATCAATTTTAATACTCGTATTGATTGTGGAC
CCTCAAATACTCCTGGAAACATTATGCATTCATTTTGAGTCTATTTTTGTATGCTTCTTTTTTATGTCTA
AGCATTCGTCGACATTTGAAATATGCGTGAAATAATTTTCCAGTGGAACTAGAGCTGGGGGGCTTCCTAT
TGATTTTTGATTGATTTTTGAAAAAGACTTTCGACCACGAATATCAATAAAATAATCTAAGTTTCCGGGA
AGATCTGAAACATCAAAAAGAAACGACTGGAACTATTCCATCGAACAATAGTCTATCTTTCGTTCATTTA
GATGTGAAATTCATGATGATGTACAAATTGATTCTATTCGAAAGATTAATGTATTATTGAACATTTTCAG
CTGAATCGAACATCTTTTATCACTCATTATTATGATATTTGTTCATTTTCAATGCGTCACAGCTTGGTGT
CGTTTTGTTGAATTGGCAGCACCATTTCTTGTGAAAAAATGCTTGCTGTCGTCTTTCATTATTGTCGAGG
TGAAACAGAAAAAGAAAGAGACACACGAGATATCAACAACACAAAATTCTGAATATCTGACTTTGGCTCT
GACCGCCGTCGCCGCCGCCCGCCCGCTAACGAGCATTTTCTCATTTTCTTCTCATTTACCCCGTGTCTAC
TTCTTTTCTTATTTTTCGTTTCGTTAAACTTCGGTTGTCGCATAATCAGGCCTGCTTTTCATTTTTCACT
TTTTGTTTGAACTTTTGGGCTTTTTAGAGTTGTGCTTCATTCAAATCTATATTCAAATTACAGAAAATTA
TTAGCCAAAGAACAATTCCCGGGATTGGCCAAAGGACCCAAAGGTATGTTTCGAATGATACTAACATAAC
ATAGAACATTTTCAGGAGGACCCTTGGAGGGTACCGGTTTTCCCAGTCACGACGCGTGGTACCGAGCTCA
GAAAAAATGACCGCTCCAAAGAAGAAACGCAAAGTACCGAGCTCAGAAAAAATGACGGCACCTAAAAAGA
AACGCAAAGTACCGGTCGCCGAGAAGACAGCCCCAAAAAAGAAGCGTAAAGTTCCACGCGTCATGGGAGT
AAGTTTAAACAGTTCGGTACTAACTAACCATACATATTTAAATTTTCAGCGCGCTGTCTCCAAGGGAGAG
GAGCTCATCAAGGAGAACATGCACACCAAGCTCTACATGGAGGGAACCGTCAACAACCACCACTTCAAGT
GCACCCACGAAGGGGAGGGCAAGCCCTACGAGGGCACCCAGACCAACAGGATTAAGGTGGTGGAGGGAGG
CCCCCTGCCGTTCGCATTCGACATCCTGGCCACCTGCTTTATGTACGGGAGCAAGACCTTCATCAACCAC
ACCCAAGGAATCCCAGACTTCTTCAAGCAATCCTTCGTAAGTTTAAACATGATTTTACTAACTAACTAAT
CTGATTTAAATTTTCAGCCTGAGGGCTTCACATGGGAGAGAGTCACCACATACGAAGACGGGGGCGTGCT
TACCGTTACCCAGGACACCAGCCTCCAGGACGGCTGCTTGATCTACAACGTCAAGCTCAGAGGGGTGAAC
TTCCCATCCAACGGCCCTGTGATGCAGAAGAAAACACTCGGCTGGGAGGCCAGTACCGAGACCCTGTACC
CCGCTGACGGCGGCCTGGAAGGCAGATGCGACATGGCCCTGAAGCTCGTGGGCGGGGGCCACCTGCACTG
CAACCTGAAGACCACATACAGATCCAAGAAACCCGCTAAGAACCTCAAGATGCCAGGAGTAAGTTTAAAC
ATATATATACTAACTAACCCTGATTATTTAAATTTTCAGGTCTACTTTGTGGACCGCAGACTGGAAAGAA
TCAAGGAGGCCGACAATGAGACCTACGTCGAGCAGCACGAGGTGGCTGTGGCCAGATACTGCGACCTCCC
TAGCAAACTGGGGCACAAACTTAATGGCATGGACGAGCTGTACAAGTAAGCGCCGGTCGCTACCATTACC
AACTTGTCTGGTGTCAAAAATAATAGGGGCCGCTGTCATCAGAGTAAGTTTAAACTGAGTTCTACTAACT
AACGAGTAATATTTAAATTTTCAGCATCTCGCGCCCGTGCCTCTGACTTCTAAGTCCAATTACTCTTCAA
CATCCCTACATGCTCTTTCTCCCTGTGCTCCCACCCCCTATTTTTGTTATTATCAAAAAACTTCTCTTAA
TTTCTTTGTTTTTTAGCTTCTTTTAAGTCACCTCTAACAATGAAATTGTGTAGATTCAAAAATAGAATTA
ATTCGTAATAAAAAGTCGAAAAAAATTGTGCTCCCTCCCCCCATTAATAATAATTCTATCCCAAAATCTA
CACAATGTTCTGTGTACACTTCTTATGTTTTTTACTTCTGATAAATTTTTTTGAAACATCATAGAAAAAA
CCGCACACAAAATACCTTATCATATGTTACGTTTCAGTTTATGACCGCAATTTTTATTTCTTCGCACGTC
TGGGCCTCTCATGACGTCAAATCATGCTCATCGTGAAAAAGTTTTGGAGTATTTTTGGAATTTTTCAATC
AAGTGAAAGTTTATGAAATTAATTTTCCTGCTTTTGCTTTTTGGGGTTTCCCCTATTGTTTGTCAAGATT
TCGAGGACGGCGTTTTTCTTGCTAAAATCACAAGTATTGATGAGCACGATGCAAGAAAGATCGGAAGAAG
GTTTGGGTTTGAGGCTCAGTGGAAGGTGAGTAGAAGTTGATAATTTGAAAGTGGAGTAGTGTCTATGGGG
TTTTTGCCTTAAATGACAGAATACATTCCCAATATACCAAACATAACTGTTTCCTACTAGTCGGCCGTAC
GGGCCCTTTCGTCTCGCGCGTTTCGGTGATGACGGTGAAAACCTCTGACACATGCAGCTCCCGGAGACGG
TCACAGCTTGTCTGTAAGCGGATGCCGGGAGCAGACAAGCCCGTCAGGGCGCGTCAGCGGGTGTTGGCGG
GTGTCGGGGCTGGCTTAACTATGCGGCATCAGAGCAGATTGTACTGAGAGTGCACCATATGCGGTGTGAA
ATACCGCACAGATGCGTAAGGAGAAAATACCGCATCAGGCGGCCTTAAGGGCCTCGTGATACGCCTATTT
TTATAGGTTAATGTCATGATAATAATGGTTTCTTAGACGTCAGGTGGCACTTTTCGGGGAAATGTGCGCG
GAACCCCTATTTGTTTATTTTTCTAAATACATTCAAATATGTATCCGCTCATGAGACAATAACCCTGATA
AATGCTTCAATAATATTGAAAAAGGAAGAGTATGAGTATTCAACATTTCCGTGTCGCCCTTATTCCCTTT
TTTGCGGCATTTTGCCTTCCTGTTTTTGCTCACCCAGAAACGCTGGTGAAAGTAAAAGATGCTGAAGATC
AGTTGGGTGCACGAGTGGGTTACATCGAACTGGATCTCAACAGCGGTAAGATCCTTGAGAGTTTTCGCCC
CGAAGAACGTTTTCCAATGATGAGCACTTTTAAAGTTCTGCTATGTGGCGCGGTATTATCCCGTATTGAC
GCCGGGCAAGAGCAACTCGGTCGCCGCATACACTATTCTCAGAATGACTTGGTTGAGTACTCACCAGTCA
CAGAAAAGCATCTTACGGATGGCATGACAGTAAGAGAATTATGCAGTGCTGCCATAACCATGAGTGATAA
CACTGCGGCCAACTTACTTCTGACAACGATCGGAGGACCGAAGGAGCTAACCGCTTTTTTGCACAACATG
GGGGATCATGTAACTCGCCTTGATCGTTGGGAACCGGAGCTGAATGAAGCCATACCAAACGACGAGCGTG
ACACCACGATGCCTGTAGCAATGGCAACAACGTTGCGCAAACTATTAACTGGCGAACTACTTACTCTAGC
TTCCCGGCAACAATTAATAGACTGGATGGAGGCGGATAAAGTTGCAGGACCACTTCTGCGCTCGGCCCTT
CCGGCTGGCTGGTTTATTGCTGATAAATCTGGAGCCGGTGAGCGTGGGTCTCGCGGTATCATTGCAGCAC
TGGGGCCAGATGGTAAGCCCTCCCGTATCGTAGTTATCTACACGACGGGGAGTCAGGCAACTATGGATGA
ACGAAATAGACAGATCGCTGAGATAGGTGCCTCACTGATTAAGCATTGGTAACTGTCAGACCAAGTTTAC
TCATATATACTTTAGATTGATTTAAAACTTCATTTTTAATTTAAAAGGATCTAGGTGAAGATCCTTTTTG
ATAATCTCATGACCAAAATCCCTTAACGTGAGTTTTCGTTCCACTGAGCGTCAGACCCCGTAGAAAAGAT
CAAAGGATCTTCTTGAGATCCTTTTTTTCTGCGCGTAATCTGCTGCTTGCAAACAAAAAAACCACCGCTA
CCAGCGGTGGTTTGTTTGCCGGATCAAGAGCTACCAACTCTTTTTCCGAAGGTAACTGGCTTCAGCAGAG
CGCAGATACCAAATACTGTTCTTCTAGTGTAGCCGTAGTTAGGCCACCACTTCAAGAACTCTGTAGCACC
GCCTACATACCTCGCTCTGCTAATCCTGTTACCAGTGGCTGCTGCCAGTGGCGATAAGTCGTGTCTTACC
GGGTTGGACTCAAGACGATAGTTACCGGATAAGGCGCAGCGGTCGGGCTGAACGGGGGGTTCGTGCACAC
AGCCCAGCTTGGAGCGAACGACCTACACCGAACTGAGATACCTACAGCGTGAGCTATGAGAAAGCGCCAC
GCTTCCCGAAGGGAGAAAGGCGGACAGGTATCCGGTAAGCGGCAGGGTCGGAACAGGAGAGCGCACGAGG
GAGCTTCCAGGGGGAAACGCCTGGTATCTTTATAGTCCTGTCGGGTTTCGCCACCTCTGACTTGAGCGTC
GATTTTTGTGATGCTCGTCAGGGGGGCGGAGCCTATGGAAAAACGCCAGCAACGCGGCCTTTTTACGGTT
CCTGGCCTTTTGCTGGCCTTTTGCTCACATGTTCTTTCCTGCGTTATCCCCTGATTCTGTGGATAACCGT
ATTACCGCCTTTGAGTGAGCTGATACCGCTCGCCGCAGCCGAACGACCGAGCGCAGCGAGTCAGTGAGCG
ATGAAGCGGAAGAGCGCCCAATACGCAAACCGCCTCTCCCCGCGCGTTGGCCGATTCATTAATGCAGCTG
GCACGACAGGTTTCCCGACTGGAAAGCGGGCAGTGAGCGCAACGCAATTAATGTGAGTTAGCTCACTCAT
TAGGCACCCCAGGCTTTACACTTTATGCTTCCGGCTCGTATGTTGTGTGGAATTGTGAGCGGATAACAAT
T
